>Addgene plasmid #110093 | pCOND (Hyg) | depositor full sequence | sequence record 207142 | pCOND (Hyg) sequence 2673 bps
GAAAGGCCCTGGCATCCTCGATCATCTCCTCCAGGGTGGTCGGCCGAGCTTCCATCCCAGCTCGGCAAGG
ATCAACGAGGACAGTCGCACGACGAAGTTCTTCTGGATCGCGCCCGTGCTGGAAGCACTCAACCTCGAAG
CGTGTGGTTGCGGAGCCATCTAGCAACCACACGAGGATCCAGATCTCCATCCTGACGGATGGCCTTACGA
GTTCCGAGATCACCCCGGTCACGGTGGACGGCGTCACCTTCTACGACCTGACCGCGGAGAAATAGCGCTG
TACAGCGTATGGGAATCTCTTGTACGGTGTACGAGTATCTTCCCGTACACCGTACAAGGAGCCTGAATGA
GTTGAAGAGCGGATCCGCTCTTCAGCATTCCGCTTCCTCGCTCACTGACTCGCTGCGCTCGGTCGTTCGG
CTGCGGCGAGCGGTATCAGCTCACTCAAAGGCGGTAATACGGTTATCCACAGAATCAGGGGATAACGCAG
GAAAGAACATGTGAGCAAAAGGCCAGCAAAAGGCCAGGAACCGTAAAAAGGCCGCGTTGCTGGCGTTTTT
CCATAGGCTCCGCCCCCCTGACGAGCATCACAAAAATCGACGCTCAAGTCAGAGGTGGCGAAACCCGACA
GGACTATAAAGATACCAGGCGTTTCCCCCTGGAAGCTCCCTCGTGCGCTCTCCTGTTCCGACCCTGCCGC
TTACCGGATACCTGTCCGCCTTTCTCCCTTCGGGAAGCGTGGCGCTTTCTCATAGCTCACGCTGTAGGTA
TCTCAGTTCGGTGTAGGTCGTTCGCTCCAAGCTGGGCTGTGTGCACGAACCCCCCGTTCAGCCCGACCGC
TGCGCCTTATCCGGTAACTATCGTCTTGAGTCCAACCCGGTAAGACACGACTTATCGCCACTGGCAGCAG
CCACTGGTAACAGGATTAGCAGAGCGAGGTATGTAGGCGGTGCTACAGAGTTCTTGAAGTGGTGGCCTAA
CTACGGCTACACTAGAAGGACAGTATTTGGTATCTGCGCTCTGCTGAAGCCAGTTACCTTCGGAAAAAGA
GTTGGTAGCTCTTGATCCGGCAAACAAACCACCGCTGGTAGCGGTGGTTTTTTTGTTTGCAAGCAGCAGA
TTACGCGCAGAAAAAAAGGATCTCAAGAAGATCCTTTGATCTTTTCTACGGGGTCTGACGCTCAGTGGAA
CGAAAACTCACGTTAAGGGATTTTGGTCATGAGATTATCAAAAAGGATCTTCACCTAGATCCTTTTAAAT
TAAAAATGAAGTTTTAAATCAATCTAAAGTATATATGAGTAAACTTGGTCTGACAGTTACCAATGCTTAA
TCAGTGAGGCACCTATCTCAGCGATCTGTCTATTTCGTTCATCCATAGTTGCCTGACTCCCCGGACGTGG
CCGACCAGCCCGTCATCGTCAACGCCTGACCGCGGTGCGGACAGGCCGTGTCGCGACCGGCCGTGCGGAA
TTAAGCCGGCCCGTACCCTGTGAATAGAGGTCCGCTGTGACACAAGAATCCCTGTTACTTCTCGACCGTA
TTGATTCGGATGATTCCTACGCGAGCCTGCGGAACGACCAGGAATTCTGGGAGCCGCTGGCCCGCCGAGC
CCTGGAGGAGCTCGGGCTGCCGGTGCCGCCGGTGCTGCGGGTGCCCGGCGAGAGCACCAACCCCGTACTG
GTCGGCGAGCCCGACCCGGTGATCAAGCTGTTCGGCGAGCACTGGTGCGGTCCGGAGAGCCTCGCGTCGG
AGTCGGAGGCGTACGCGGTCCTGGCGGACGCCCCGGTGCCGGTGCCCCGCCTCCTCGGCCGCGGCGAGCT
GCGGCCCGGCACCGGAGCCTGGCCGTGGCCCTACCTGGTGATGAGCCGGATGACCGGCACCACCTGGCGG
TCCGCGATGGACGGCACGACCGACCGGAACGCGCTGCTCGCCCTGGCCCGCGAACTCGGCCGGGTGCTCG
GCCGGCTGCACAGGGTGCCGCTGACCGGGAACACCGTGCTCACCCCCCATTCCGAGGTCTTCCCGGAACT
GCTGCGGGAACGCCGCGCGGCGACCGTCGAGGACCACCGCGGGTGGGGCTACCTCTCGCCCCGGCTGCTG
GACCGCCTGGAGGACTGGCTGCCGGACGTGGACACGCTGCTGGCCGGCCGCGAACCCCGGTTCGTCCACG
GCGACCTGCACGGGACCAACATCTTCGTGGACCTGGCCGCGACCGAGGTCACCGGGATCGTCGACTTCAC
CGACGTCTATGCGGGAGACTCCCGCTACAGCCTGGTGCAACTGCATCTCAACGCCTTCCGGGGCGACCGC
GAGATCCTGGCCGCGCTGCTCGACGGGGCGCAGTGGAAGCGGACCGAGGACTTCGCCCGCGAACTGCTCG
CCTTCACCTTCCTGCACGACTTCGAGGTGTTCGAGGAGACCCCGCTGGATCTCTCCGGCTTCACCGATCC
GGAGGAACTGGCGCAGTTCCTCTGGGGGCCGCCGGACACCGCCCCCGGCGCCTGACGCCCCGGGCCGCCC
GGCGCCGCCCCCGGCCCCCGGCGGCCGGCCGCCCGGAGCCCCGCCCGCGCTCGGGAGCCCCGGGCCCGCG
CCGAAGCCCGCTGCTGCGAGCCCGGAGCGGGCCGGCCGACGGCGGTGCGGGCCCGGCGGCGGACGCTCAG
CAGCGGCGGGCGT
Features (pLannotate 1.2.2; 4 found; start..end, strand, type, name):
    187..206     +  terminator     rrnB T2 terminator (fragment): transcription terminator T2 from the E. coli rrnB gene
    558..1146    -  rep_origin     ori: high-copy-number ColE1/pMB1/pBR322/pUC origin of replication
   1318..1393    -  CDS            bla(M) (fragment): β-lactamase lacking the signal sequence; bla(M); allows cytosolic expression of β-lactamase
   1510..2502    +  CDS            hyg: KHYB_STRHY - Experimental evidence at protein level: Swiss-Prot protein existence level 1. The aminoglycoside phosphotransferases achieve inactivation of their antibiotic substrates by phosphorylation. From Streptomyces hygroscopicus.
