>Addgene plasmid #110093 | pCOND (Hyg) | addgene full sequence | sequence record 213380 | Addgene NGS Result
GAAAGGCCCTGGCATCCTCGATCATCTCCTCCAGGGTGGGTCGGCCGGGCTTCCATCCCAGCTCGGCAAG
GATCAACGAGGACAGTCGCACGACGAAGTTCTTCTGGATCGCGCCCGTGCTGGAAGCACTCAACCTCGAA
GCGTGTGGTTGCGGAGCCATCTAGCAACCACACGAGGATCCAGATCTCCATCCTGACGGATGGCCTTACG
AGTTCCGAGATCACCCCGGTCACGGTGGACGGCGTCACCTTCTACGACCTGACCGCGGAGAAATAGCGCT
GTACAGCGTATGGGAATCTCTTGTACGGTGTACGAGTATCTTCCCGTACACCGTACAAGGAGCCTGAATG
AGTTGAAGAGCGGATCCGCTCTTCAGCATTCCGCTTCCTCGCTCACTGACTCGCTGCGCTCGGTCGTTCG
GCTGCGGCGAGCGGTATCAGCTCACTCAAAGGCGGTAATACGGTTATCCACAGAATCAGGGGATAACGCA
GGAAAGAACATGTGAGCAAAAGGCCAGCAAAAGGCCAGGAACCGTAAAAAGGCCGCGTTGCTGGCGTTTT
TCCATAGGCTCCGCCCCCCTGACGAGCATCACAAAAATCGACGCTCAAGTCAGAGGTGGCGAAACCCGAC
AGGACTATAAAGATACCAGGCGTTTCCCCCTGGAAGCTCCCTCGTGCGCTCTCCTGTTCCGACCCTGCCG
CTTACCGGATACCTGTCCGCCTTTCTCCCTTCGGGAAGCGTGGCGCTTTCTCATAGCTCACGCTGTAGGT
ATCTCAGTTCGGTGTAGGTCGTTCGCTCCAAGCTGGGCTGTGTGCACGAACCCCCCGTTCAGCCCGACCG
CTGCGCCTTATCCGGTAACTATCGTCTTGAGTCCAACCCGGTAAGACACGACTTATCGCCACTGGCAGCA
GCCACTGGTAACAGGATTAGCAGAGCGAGGTATGTAGGCGGTGCTACAGAGTTCTTGAAGTGGTGGCCTA
ACTACGGCTACACTAGAAGAACAGTATTTGGTATCTGCGCTCTGCTGAAGCCAGTTACCTTCGGAAAAAG
AGTTGGTAGCTCTTGATCCGGCAAACAAACCACCGCTGGTAGCGGTGGTTTTTTTGTTTGCAAGCAGCAG
ATTACGCGCAGAAAAAAAGGATCTCAAGAAGATCCTTTGATCTTTTCTACGGGGTCTGACGCTCAGTGGA
ACGAAAACTCACGTTAAGGGATTTTGGTCATGAGATTATCAAAAAGGATCTTCACCTAGATCCTTTTAAA
TTAAAAATGAAGTTTTAAATCAATCTAAAGTATATATGAGTAAACTTGGTCTGACAGTTACCAATGCTTA
ATCAGTGAGGCACCTATCTCAGCGATCTGTCTATTTCGTTCATCCATAGTTGCCTGACTCCCCGACGTGG
CCGACCAGCCCGTCATCGTCAACGCCTGATCCGCGGTGCGGACAGGCCGTGTCGCGACCGGCCGTGCGGA
ATTAAGCCGGCCCGTACCCTGTGAATAGAGGTCCGCTGTGACACAAGAATCCCTGTTACTTCTCGACCGT
ATTGATTCGGATGATTCCTACGCGAGCCTGCGGAACGACCAGGAATTCTGGGAGCCGCTGGCCCGCCGAG
CCCTGGAGGAGCTCGGGCTGCCGGTGCCGCCGGTGCTGCGGGTGCCCGGCGAGAGCACCAACCCCGTACT
GGTCGGCGAGCCCGGCCCGGTGATCAAGCTGTTCGGCGAGCACTGGTGCGGTCCGGAGAGCCTCGCGTCG
GAGTCGGAGGCGTACGCGGTCCTGGCGGACGCCCCGGTGCCGGTGCCCCGCCTCCTCGGCCGCGGCGAGC
TGCGGCCCGGCACCGGAGCCTGGCCGTGGCCCTACCTGGTGATGAGCCGGATGACCGGCACCACCTGGCG
GTCCGCGATGGACGGCACGACCGACCGGAACGCGCTGCTCGCCCTGGCCCGCGAACTCGGCCGGGTGCTC
GGCCGGCTGCACAGGGTGCCGCTGACCGGGAACACCGTGCTCACCCCCCATTCCGAGGTCTTCCCGGAAC
TGCTGCGGGAACGCCGCGCGGCGACCGTCGAGGACCACCGCGGGTGGGGCTACCTCTCGCCCCGGCTGCT
GGACCGCCTGGAGGACTGGCTGCCGGACGTGGACACGCTGCTGGCCGGCCGCGAACCCCGGTTCGTCCAC
GGCGACCTGCACGGGACCAACATCTTCGTGGACCTGGCCGCGACCGAGGTCACCGGGATCGTCGACTTCA
CCGACGTCTATGCGGGAGACTCCCGCTACAGCCTGGTGCAACTGCATCTCAACGCCTTCCGGGGCGACCG
CGAGATCCTGGCCGCGCTGCTCGACGGGGCGCAGTGGAAGCGGACCGAGGACTTCGCCCGCGAACTGCTC
GCCTTCACCTTCCTGCACGACTTCGAGGTGTTCGAGGAGACCCCGCTGGATCTCTCCGGCTTCACCGATC
CGGAGGAACTGGCGCAGTTCCTCTGGGGGCCGCCGGACACCGCCCCCGGCGCCTGACGCCCCGGGCCGCC
CGGCGCCGCCCCCGGCCCCCGGCGGCCGGCCGCCGGGCGGAGCCCCGGGCCCGCGCCGAAGCCCGCTGCT
GCGAGCCCGGAGCGGGCCGGCCGACGGCGGTGCGGGCCCGGCGGCGGACGCTCAGCAGCGGCGGGCGT
Features (pLannotate 1.2.2; 4 found; start..end, strand, type, name):
    188..207     +  terminator     rrnB T2 terminator (fragment): transcription terminator T2 from the E. coli rrnB gene
    559..1147    -  rep_origin     ori: high-copy-number ColE1/pMB1/pBR322/pUC origin of replication
   1319..1399    -  CDS            bla(M) (fragment): β-lactamase lacking the signal sequence; bla(M); allows cytosolic expression of β-lactamase
   1511..2503    +  CDS            hyg: KHYB_STRHY - Experimental evidence at protein level: Swiss-Prot protein existence level 1. The aminoglycoside phosphotransferases achieve inactivation of their antibiotic substrates by phosphorylation. From Streptomyces hygroscopicus.
