[The description below was written by a language model from this plasmid's Addgene catalogue record and pLannotate feature annotations shown in this document.]
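Description:
pCOND (Hyg) is a small empty-backbone plasmid (about 2.7 kb) catalogued as a bacterial knockout-generation vector and described as a suicide vector based on the TetR/Pip OFF system. It comes from a uniform cloning platform developed for mycobacterial genetics and protein production. It is propagated in E. coli at high copy number from a ColE1/pUC-type origin, and selection relies on a hygromycin B phosphotransferase gene from Streptomyces hygroscopicus, a marker that works in both E. coli and mycobacteria. No mycobacterial origin of replication or phage integration function is annotated. This fits the suicide design: the plasmid cannot persist on its own in the target host, so hygromycin-resistant clones should arise only when it recombines into the chromosome through homology supplied by a cloned fragment.

Apart from the origin and the marker, the feature tables show only a short fragment of the rrnB T2 transcription terminator and a small β-lactamase remnant, which is probably a leftover from an ancestral vector rather than a functional ampicillin marker. No insert is present, and the annotation identifies no TetR- or Pip-responsive promoter, no repressor genes and no cloning site, so the record does not state how the regulatory element is laid out. In general, the TetR/Pip OFF system places a target gene under a Pip-repressible promoter while Pip expression is controlled by TetR, so that adding anhydrotetracycline shuts the gene off. The vector is therefore presumably used for conditional silencing of chromosomal genes, including essential ones. The sequencing-derived and depositor sequences differ by about 15 nt in length but carry the same features.
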