Addgene plasmid #110093: pCOND (Hyg)
Purpose: (Empty Backbone) Suicide vector based on the TetR/Pip OFF system.
Depositing lab: Markus Seeger. Depositing organization: University of Zurich. Publication: A uniform cloning platform for mycobacterial genetics and protein production. Arnold FM, Hohl M, Remm S, Koliwer-Brandl H, Adenau S, Chusri S, Sander P, Hilbi H, Seeger MA. Sci Rep. 2018 Jun 22;8(1):9539. doi: 10.1038/s41598-018-27687-5. PubMed 29934571.
Backbone
  Vector backbone: pCOND
  Vector type: Bacterial Knockout Generation
Growth in bacteria
  Bacterial resistance: Hygromycin, 200 μg/mL
  Growth temperature: 37°C
  Growth strain: DH5alpha
  Copy number: High Copy
Gene/Insert
  Gene/Insert name: None
Terms and licenses: Academic/Nonprofit Terms; Industry Terms: Not Available to Industry
How to cite: pCOND (Hyg) was a gift from Markus Seeger (Addgene plasmid # 110093 ; http://n2t.net/addgene:110093 ; RRID:Addgene_110093)
